>Addgene plasmid #62557 | pJKR-H-cdaR | depositor full sequence | sequence record 114452 | pJKR-H-cdaR sequence 5352 bps
TCCGCTCATGAGACAATAACCCTGATAAATGCTTCAATAATATTGAAAAAGGAAGAGTATGAGTATTCAA
CATTTCCGTGTCGCCCTTATTCCCTTTTTTGCGGCATTTTGCCTTCCTGTTTTTGCTCACCCAGAAACGC
TGGTGAAAGTAAAAGATGCTGAAGATCAGTTGGGTGCACGAGTGGGTTACATCGAACTGGATCTCAACAG
CGGTAAGATCCTTGAGAGTTTTCGCCCCGAAGAACGTTTTCCAATGATGAGCACTTTTAAAGTTCTGCTA
TGTGGCGCGGTATTATCCCGTATTGACGCCGGGCAAGAGCAACTCGGTCGCCGCATACACTATTCTCAGA
ATGACTTGGTTGAGTACTCACCAGTCACAGAAAAGCATCTTACGGATGGCATGACAGTAAGAGAATTATG
CAGTGCTGCCATAACCATGAGTGATAACACTGCGGCCAACTTACTTCTGACAACGATCGGAGGACCGAAG
GAGCTAACCGCTTTTTTGCACAACATGGGGGATCATGTAACTCGCCTTGATCGTTGGGAACCGGAGCTGA
ATGAAGCCATACCAAACGACGAGCGTGACACCACGATGCCTGTAGCAATGGCAACAACGTTGCGCAAACT
ATTAACTGGCGAACTACTTACTCTAGCTTCCCGGCAACAATTGATAGACTGGATGGAGGCGGATAAAGTT
GCAGGACCACTTCTGCGCTCGGCCCTTCCGGCTGGCTGGTTTATTGCTGATAAATCTGGAGCCGGTGAGC
GTGGCTCTCGCGGTATCATTGCAGCACTGGGGCCAGATGGTAAGCCCTCCCGTATCGTAGTTATCTACAC
GACGGGGAGTCAGGCAACTATGGATGAACGAAATAGACAGATCGCTGAGATAGGTGCCTCACTGATTAAG
CATTGGTAACTGTCAGACCAAGTTTACTCATATATACTTTAGATTGATTTAAAACTTCATTTTTAATTTA
AAAGGATCTAGGTGAAGATCCTTTTTGATAATCTCATGACCAAAATCCCTTAACGTGGGTTTTCGTTCCA
CTGAGCGTCAGACCCCGTAGAAAAGATCAAAGGATCATCTTGAGATCCTTTTTTTCTGCGCGTAATCTGC
TGCTTGCAAACAAAAAAACCACCGCTACCAGCGGTGGTTTGTTTGCCGGATCAAGAGCTACCAACTCTTT
TTCCGAAGGTAACTGGCTTCAGCAGAGCGCAGATACCAAATACTGTTCTTCTAGTGTAGCCGTAGTTAGG
CCACCACTTCAAGAACTCTGTAGCACCGCCTACATACCTCGCTCTGCTAATCCTGTTACCAGTGGCTGCT
GCCAGTGGCGATAAGTCGTGTCTTACCGGGTTGGACTCAAGACGATAGTTACCGGATAAGGCGCAGCGGT
CGGGCTGAACGGGGGGTTCGTGCACACAGCCCAGCTTGGAGCGAACGACCTACACCGAACTGAGATACCT
ACAGCGTGAGCTATGAGAAAGCGCCACGCTTCCCGAAGGGAGAAAGGCGGACAGGTATCCGGTAAGCGGC
AGGGTCGGAACAGGAGAGCGCACGAGGGAGCTTCCAGGGGGAAACGCCTGGTATCTTTATAGTCCTGTCG
GGTTTCGCCACCTCTGACTTGAGCGTCGATTTTTGTGATGCTCGTCAGGGGGGCGGAGCCTATGGAAAAA
CGCCAGCAACGCGGCCTTTTTACGGTTCCTGGCCTTTTGCTGGCCTTTTGCTCAGGCTGTTTTGGCGGAT
GAGAGAAGATTTTCAGCCTGATACAGATTAAATCAGAACGCAGAAGCGGTCTGATAAAACAGAATTTGCC
TGGCGGCAGTAGCGCGGTGGTCCCACCTGACCCCATGCCGAACTCAGAAGTGAAACGCCGTAGCGCCGAT
GGTAGTGTGGGGTCTCCCCATGCGAGAGTAGGGAACTGCCAGGCATCAAATAAAACGAAAGGCTCAGTCG
AAAGACTGGGCCTTTCGTTTTATCTGTTGTTTGTCGGTGAACGCTCTCCTGAGTAGGACAAATCCGCCGG
GAGCGGATTTGAACGTTGCGAAGCAACGGCCCGGAGGGTGGCGGGCAGGACGCCCGCCATAAACTGCCAG
GCATCAAATTAAGCAGAAGGCCATCCTGACGGATGGCCTTTTTGCGTTTCTACAAACTATGCTGTTGATT
GACGCCAGTGAGAACCCGGAACCGGAAACGGAATCAAATCCGTGGGTCGAACAGTGGGGCACGCTGTTGT
CCTGATATGTTCAGCGAGCGGTAAATGTCGTTTTAGCGGTGCTGAATCGAATCTTTTCAGGCAAATGCCA
GTAAAAACTGCTTCATAGCGCGGATTTTTACTGGCGTTTGCCTGGAGTCAAGCGATCCATTTCATACTCT
TCTTTATTTCTTCGTTTTAACCCTTCCTTTCTTGTTCTTGTTTTCATTTCCGTGAAGTGGATTCCACCGT
CCAGGGCTAATGCCAAAATCGGGCCTCATTGAACGCATTAATGTTGTGTTGTTGCACGGTGAGCCGCTAT
GGCGCGCTTTTTATACTGCTATTGCCAGATATAAACACGCGCCGTATTCGGCGAACGACCTATAAAAACG
GCAAAAAACACCCTACGTCACCTCTGATTTCCTGGCGATGTCGCAGTCCAGAGTGAGCGTGGCTAACGCG
AATTTTCAGGAGTGCAACATTTAACTTTAAGAAGGAGATATACATATGCGTATAGGTGAAGAACTGTTCA
CCGGTGTTGTTCCGATCCTGGTTGAACTGGACGGTGACGTTAACGGTCACAAATTCTCTGTTCGTGGTGA
AGGTGAAGGTGACGCTACCAACGGTAAACTGACCCTGAAATTCATCTGCACCACCGGTAAACTGCCGGTT
CCGTGGCCGACCCTGGTTACCACCCTGACCTACGGTGTTCAGTGCTTCGCTCGTTACCCGGACCACATGA
AACAGCACGACTTCTTCAAATCTGCTATGCCGGAAGGTTACGTTCAGGAACGTACCATCTCTTTCAAAGA
CGACGGTACCTACAAAACCCGTGCTGAAGTTAAATTCGAAGGTGACACCCTGGTTAACCGTATCGAACTG
AAAGGTATCGACTTCAAAGAAGACGGTAACATCCTGGGTCACAAACTGGAATACAACTTCAACTCTCACA
ACGTTTACATCACCGCTGACAAACAGAAAAACGGTATCAAAGCTAACTTCAAAATCCGTCACAACGTTGA
AGACGGTTCTGTTCAGCTGGCTGACCACTACCAGCAGAACACCCCGATCGGTGACGGTCCGGTTCTGCTG
CCGGACAACCACTACCTGTCTACCCAGTCTGTTCTGTCTAAAGACCCGAACGAAAAACGTGACCACATGG
TTCTGCTGGAATTCGTTACCGCTGCTGGTATCACCCACGGTATGGACGAACTGTACAAAGATGCATGCCA
GTTCTAGCATAACCCTAATGAGTGAGCTAACTTACATTAATTGCGTTGCGCCTTAATTAACGGCACTCCT
CAGCAAATATAATGACCCTCTTGATAACCCAAGAGGGCATTTTTTAATGCCCATGGCGTTTACCAAACTG
ACCCTGGGCTTACTGCGCGACGGTAAGCAGGTTAACGTGAACCTGGAACTGCAGCAGAGCAGCCAGAATC
AGGTTGATTCCAGCTCCATCTTCAACGGCATTGAAGGCGCTGAGATGAGCAACAAAGGCAAAGATCAGGG
CGTGGTAGTGAACAACGTGAAAACGGGCACTCCGGCTGCGCAGATCGGCCTGAAGAAAGGTGATGTGATT
ATTGGCGCGAACCAGCAGGCAGTGAAAAACATCGCTGAACTGCGTAAAGTTCTCGACAGCAAACCGTCTG
TGCTGGCACTCAACATTCAGCGCGGCGACAGCACCATCTACCTGTTAATGCAGTAATCTCCCTCAACCCC
TTCCTGAAAACGGGAAGGGGTTCTCCTTACAATCTGTGAACTTCACCACAACTCCATACATCTTCATCAT
CCTTTAGGCATTTGCACAATGCCGTACGTTACGTACTTCCTTATGCTAAGCCGTGCATAACGGAGGACTT
ATGGCTGGCTGGCATCTTGATACCAAAATGGCGCAGGATATCGTGGCACGTACCATGCGCATCATCGATA
CCAATATCAACGTAATGGATGCCCGTGGGCGAATTATCGGCAGCGGCGATCGTGAGCGTATTGGTGAATT
GCACGAAGGTGCATTGCTGGTACTTTCACAGGGACGAGTCGTCGATATCGATGACGCGGTAGCACGTCAT
CTGCACGGTGTGCGGCAGGGGATTAATCTACCGTTACGGCTGGAAGGTGAAATTGTCGGCGTAATTGGCC
TGACAGGTGAACCAGAGAATCTGCGTAAATATGGCGAACTGGTCTGCATGACGGCTGAAATGATGCTGGA
ACAGTCGCGGTTGATGCACTTGTTGGCGCAGGATAGCCGTTTGCGGGAAGAACTGGTGATGAACCTGATT
CAGGCAGAGGAGAATACTCCCGCACTTACTGAATGGGCGCAACGGCTGGGGATCGATCTCAATCAACCGC
GAGTGGTGGCTATTGTTGAGGTCGACAGCGGTCAGCTTGGCGTGGACAGCGCAATGGCGGAGTTACAACA
ACTGCAAAACGCGCTGACTACGCCCGAGCGTAATAATCTGGTGGCGATTGTCTCGCTAACCGAAATGGTG
GTGTTGAAACCGGCGTTGAACTCTTTTGGGCGCTGGGATGCAGAAGATCATCGTAAGCGAGTTGAACAAC
TGATTACCCGCATGAAAGAGTACGGCCAGCTGCGTTTTCGCGTTTCACTGGGCAACTATTTTACCGGTCC
TAGCAGTATTGCCCGATCCTATCGTACGGCGAAAACGACGATGGTGGTGGGTAAACAGCGGATGCCAGAA
AGTCGCTGCTATTTTTATCAGGATCTGATGTTACCTGTGTTACTCGACAGTTTGCGTGGCGACTGGCAGG
CCAACGAACTGGCGCGACCGCTGGCGCGGCTGAAAACGATGGACAATAACGGCTTGCTGCGACGAACGCT
GGCGGCGTGGTTTCGCCACAATGTGCAACCGCTGGCAACGTCAAAGGCGTTGTTTATTCATCGTAATACC
CTGGAGTATCGGCTTAATCGTATATCGGAACTGACCGGGCTTGATTTGGGCAATTTTGATGACAGGTTGC
TGCTGTATGTGGCGTTACAACTGGATGAAGAGCGGTAGTAAGCGACTAAAAAATTGAATGTAGGAAACCA
ACATGCCAGTTCGAGCAATAACTAGCATAACCCCTTGGGGCCTCTAAACGGGTCTTGAGGGGTTTTTTGC
TGAACCTCAGGCGAGAAGCACACGGTCACACT
Features (pLannotate 1.2.2; 13 found; start..end, strand, type, name):
      1..58      +  promoter       AmpR promoter (fragment): bla
     59..919     +  CDS            AmpR: β-lactamase; bla; confers resistance to ampicillin, carbenicillin, and related antibiotics
   1090..1678    +  rep_origin     ori: high-copy-number ColE1/pMB1/pBR322/pUC origin of replication
   1818..1933    +  ncRNA          5S rRNA: Accession: RF00001 - 5S ribosomal RNA
   1937..2023    +  terminator     rrnB T1 terminator: Escherichia coli rrnB; transcription terminator T1 from the E. coli rrnB gene
   2115..2142    +  terminator     rrnB T2 terminator: transcription terminator T2 from the E. coli rrnB gene
   2159..2242    +  CDS            yqcA (fragment): YQCA_ECOLI - Experimental evidence at protein level: Swiss-Prot protein existence level 1. Probable electron transporter. From Escherichia coli (strain K12).
   2680..2698    +  RBS            RBS (fragment): efficient ribosome binding site from bacteriophage T7 gene 10 (Olins and Rangwala, 1989)
   2706..3419    +  CDS            Superfolder GFP: Superfolder GFP is a basic (constitutively fluorescent) green fluorescent protein published in 2005, derived from Aequorea victoria. It is reported to be a very rapidly-maturing weak dimer.
   3448..3469    -  protein_bind   CAP binding site: CAP binding activates transcription in the presence of cAMP. E. coli catabolite activator protein
   3547..3903    +  CDS            degP (fragment): DEGP_ECOLI - Also known as htrA, ptd. Experimental evidence at protein level: Swiss-Prot protein existence level 1. DegP acts as a chaperone at low temperatures but switches to a peptidase (heat shock protein) at higher temperatures (PubMed:10319814). Degrades transiently denatured and unfolded or misfolded proteins which accumulate in the periplasm following heat shock or other stress conditions (PubMed:16303867). DegP is efficient with Val-Xaa and Ile-Xaa peptide bonds, suggesting a preference for beta-branched side chain amino acids (PubMed:8830688). Only unfolded proteins devoid of disulfi
   4061..5215    +  CDS            cdaR: CDAR_ECOLI - Also known as sdaR, yaeG. Experimental evidence at protein level: Swiss-Prot protein existence level 1. Seems to regulate the expression of the operons for the enzymes involved in D-galactarate, D-glucarate and D-glycerate utilization. From Escherichia coli (strain K12).
   5272..5319    +  terminator     T7 terminator: transcription terminator for bacteriophage T7 RNA polymerase
