[The description below was written by a language model from this plasmid's Addgene catalogue record and pLannotate feature annotations shown in this document.]
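Description:
pJKR-H-cdaR is a high-copy bacterial expression plasmid built on a pUC backbone that functions as a glucarate biosensor in E. coli, producing green fluorescence in proportion to the glucarate concentration. It replicates from the high-copy ColE1/pMB1-type pUC origin and is selected with ampicillin through a β-lactamase (bla) gene driven by its own AmpR promoter. The catalogue lists a total size of 5361 bp, while the annotated depositor sequence is 5352 nt, a small discrepancy that the record does not explain.

The sensor consists of two parts. The first is the E. coli K-12 transcriptional regulator CdaR, which is thought to control the operons for D-glucarate, D-galactarate and D-glycerate utilisation. Its coding sequence is followed by a T7 terminator and preceded by a fragment of degP, the gene annotated immediately upstream. This suggests that cdaR was cloned with native upstream genomic sequence, although the promoter driving it is not annotated. The second part is a superfolder GFP reporter, a rapidly maturing Aequorea-derived fluorescent protein, translated from a T7 gene 10-type ribosome binding site. The roughly 400 bp region upstream of that RBS carries no promoter annotation beyond a short yqcA fragment. It presumably holds the CdaR-responsive promoter, but the record does not name it. The rrnB T1 and T2 terminators, along with adjacent 5S rRNA sequence, sit between the origin and the reporter cassette and insulate it from read-through transcription. A CAP binding site is annotated just downstream of sfGFP.

When glucarate is present, CdaR activates reporter transcription, giving a fluorescent readout suited to real-time monitoring of the metabolite or to inducible gene control.
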