Addgene plasmid #62557: pJKR-H-cdaR
Purpose: Glucarate biosensor. High copy plasmid that expresses GFP proportional to glucarate concentration.
Depositing lab: George Church. Depositing organization: Harvard Medical School. Publication: Synthetic biosensors for precise gene control and real-time monitoring of metabolites. Rogers JK, Guzman CD, Taylor ND, Raman S, Anderson K, Church GM. Nucleic Acids Res. 2015 Jul 7. pii: gkv616. 10.1093/nar/gkv616 PubMed 26152303.
Backbone
  Vector backbone: pUC
  Total vector size (bp): 5361
  Vector type: Bacterial Expression
Growth in bacteria
  Bacterial resistance: Ampicillin, 100 μg/mL
  Growth temperature: 37°C
  Growth strain: DH5alpha
  Copy number: High Copy
Gene/Insert 1
  Gene/Insert name: beta lactamase
  Insert size (bp): 861
Gene/Insert 2
  Gene/Insert name: sfGFP
  Insert size (bp): 714
Gene/Insert 3
  Gene/Insert name: CdaR
  Insert size (bp): 1158
Terms and licenses: Academic/Nonprofit Terms; Industry Terms: Not Available to Industry
How to cite: pJKR-H-cdaR was a gift from George Church (Addgene plasmid # 62557 ; http://n2t.net/addgene:62557 ; RRID:Addgene_62557)
