>Addgene plasmid #62557 | pJKR-H-cdaR | addgene partial sequence | sequence record 107526 | rrnB-T1-term-F 5'-ACGAAAGGCTCAGTCGAAAG-3'
ACGCTCTCCTGAGTAGGACAAATCCGCCGGGAGCGGATTTGAACGTTGCGAAGCAACGGCCCGGAGGGTG
GCGGGCAGGACGCCCGCCATAAACTGCCAGGCATCAAATTAAGCAGAAGGCCATCCGTCAGGATGGCCTT
TTTGCGTTTCTACAAACTATGCTGTTGATTGACGCCAGTGAGAACCCGGAACCGGAAACGGAATCAAATC
CGTGGGTCGAACAGTGGGGCACGCTGTTGTCCTGATATGTTCAGCGAGCGGTAAATGTCGTTTTAGCGGT
GCTGAATCGAATCTTTTCAGGCAAATGCCAGTAAAAACTGCTTCATAGCGCGGATTTTTACTGGCGTTTG
CCTGGAGTCAAGCGATCCATTTCATACTCTTCTTTATTTCTTCGTTTTAACCCTTCCTTTCTTGTTCTTG
TTTTCATTTCCGTGAAGTGGATTCCACCG
