>Addgene plasmid #62557 | pJKR-H-cdaR | addgene partial sequence | sequence record 107534 | pGalW-R 5'-AAAGGGAATAAGGGCGACAC-3'
ATATTATTGAAGCATTTATCAGGGTTATTGTCTCATGAGCGGAAGTGTGACCGTGTGCTTCTCGCCTGAG
GTTTCAGCAAAAAACCCCTCAAGACCCGTTTAGAGGCCCCAAGGGGTTATGCTAGTTATTGCTCGAACTG
GCATGTTGGTTTCCTACATTCAATTTTTTAGTCGCTTACTACCGCTCTTCATCCAGTTGTAACGCCACAT
ACAGCAGCAACCTGTCATCAAAATTGCCCAAATCAAGCCCGGTCAGTTCCGATATACGATTAAGCCGATA
CTCCAGGGTATTACGATGAATAAACAACGCCTTTGACGTTGCCAGCGGTTGCACATTGTGGCGAAACCAC
GCCGCCAGCGTTCGTCGCAGCAAGCCGTTATTGTCCATCGTTTTCAGCCGCGCCAGCGGTCGCGCCAGTT
CGTTGGCCTGCCAGTCGCCACGCAAACTGTCGAGTAACACAGGTAACATCAGATCCTGATAAAAATAGCA
GCGACTTTCTGGCATCCGCTGTTTACCCACCACCATCGTCGTTTTCGCCGTACGATAGGATCGGGCAATA
CTGCTAGGACCGGTAAAATAGTTGCCCAGTGAAACGCGAAAACGCAGCTGGCCGTACTCTTTCATGCGGG
TAATCAGTTGTTCAACTCGCTTACGATGATCTTCTGCATCCCAGCGCCCAAAAGAGTTCAACGCCGGTTT
CAACACCACCATTTCGGTTAGCGAGACAATCGCCACCAGATTATTACGCTCGGGCGTAGTCAGCGCGTTT
TGCAGTTGTTGTAACTCCGCCATTGCGCTGTCCACGCCAAGCTGACCGCTGTCGACCTCAACAATAGCCA
CCACTCGCGGTTGATTGAGATCGA
