>Addgene plasmid #62557 | pJKR-H-cdaR | addgene partial sequence | sequence record 110718 | sfGFP-R 5'-gaacgtaaccttccggcata-3'
TGTGGTCCGGGTAACGAGCGAAGCACTGAACACCGTAGGTCAGGGTGGTAACCAGGGTCGGCCACGGAAC
CGGCAGTTTACCGGTGGTGCAGATGAATTTCAGGGTCAGTTTACCGTTGGTAGCGTCACCTTCACCTTCA
CCACGAACAGAGAATTTGTGACCGTTAACGTCACCGTCCAGTTCAACCAGGATCGGAACAACACCGGTGA
ACAGTTCTTCACCTATACGCATATGTATATCTCCTTCTTAAAGTTAAATGTTGCACTCCTGAAAATTCGC
GTTAGCCACGCTCACTCTGGACTGCGACATCGCCAGGAAATCAGAGGTGACGTAGGGTGTTTTTTGCCGT
TTTTATAGGTCGTTCGCCGAATACGGCGCGTGTTTATATCTGGCAATAGCAGTATAAAAAGCGCGCCATA
GCGGCTCACCGTGCAACAACACAACATTAATGCGTTCAATGAGGCCCGATTTTGGCATTAGCCCTGGACG
GTGGAATCCACTTCACGGAAATGAAAACAAGAACAAGAAAGGAAGGGTTAAAACGAAGAAATAAAGAAGA
GTATGAAATGGATCGCTTGACTCCAGGCAAACGCCAGTAAAAATCCGCGCTATGAAGCAGTTTTTACTGG
CATTTGCCTGAAAAGATTCGATTCAGCACCGCTAAAACGACATTTACCGCTCGCTGAACATATCAGGACA
ACAGCGTGCCCCACTGTTCGACCCACGGATTTGATTCCGTTTCCGGTTCCGGGTTCTCACTGGCGTCAAT
CAACAGCATAGTTTGTAG
